Addgene plasmid #47422: GFP-CLCb (EED/QQN)
Depositing lab: Peter McPherson. Depositing organization: McGill University. Publication: Clathrin light chains function in mannose phosphate receptor trafficking via regulation of actin assembly. Poupon V, Girard M, Legendre-Guillemin V, Thomas S, Bourbonniere L, Philie J, Bright NA, McPherson PS. Proc Natl Acad Sci U S A. 2008 Jan 8;105(1):168-73. doi: 10.1073/pnas.0707269105. Epub 2007 Dec 28. PubMed 18165318.
Backbone
  Vector backbone: pEGFP-C1
  Backbone manufacturer: Clontech
  Backbone size w/o insert (bp): 4700
  Vector type: Mammalian Expression
Growth in bacteria
  Bacterial resistance: Kanamycin, 50 μg/mL
  Growth temperature: 37°C
  Growth strain: DH5alpha
  Copy number: High Copy
Gene/Insert
  Gene/Insert name: CLCb EED/QQN (alt names: CLCb; Clathrin light chain b)
  Species: H. sapiens (human)
  Mutation: EED changed to QQN, in aa20-41 region
  Entrez Gene: CLTB (a.k.a. LCB)
  Promoter: CMV
  Tag / fusion protein: EGFP (N terminal on backbone)
  Cloning method: Unknown
  Sequencing primers: 5′ EGFP-C; 3′ SV40pA-R
Terms and licenses: Academic/Nonprofit Terms; Industry Terms: Not Available to Industry
How to cite: GFP-CLCb (EED/QQN) was a gift from Peter McPherson (Addgene plasmid # 47422 ; http://n2t.net/addgene:47422 ; RRID:Addgene_47422)
