[The description below was written by a language model from this plasmid's Addgene catalogue record.]
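Description:
GFP-CLCb (EED/QQN) is a mammalian expression plasmid built on the commercial pEGFP-C1 backbone (about 4.7 kb without insert), carrying a mutant form of human clathrin light chain b (CLTB, also called LCB). It is maintained in E. coli as a high-copy plasmid under kanamycin selection. No feature table accompanies the record, so the origin of replication and any mammalian selection cassette are not itemised. The cloning method and insert size are also not recorded.

Expression is driven by the CMV promoter, a strong constitutive promoter in most mammalian cell lines. The light chain coding sequence sits downstream of EGFP, which is supplied by the backbone, so the protein is produced as an N-terminally EGFP-tagged fusion. The listed 3′ sequencing primer anneals in an SV40 polyadenylation region, consistent with an SV40 polyA signal terminating the transcript. The defining feature is a triple substitution in which an acidic EED motif within the residue 20–41 region of the light chain is changed to the uncharged QQN. The record does not state the functional consequence of this change.

The associated publication concerns the role of clathrin light chains in mannose phosphate receptor trafficking through regulation of actin assembly. This suggests the construct is meant for transfection into cultured mammalian cells, allowing the mutant light chain to be followed by fluorescence microscopy and its effects on clathrin-dependent trafficking and actin organisation to be compared with those of a wild-type GFP-tagged light chain.
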