>Addgene plasmid #47422 | GFP-CLCb (EED/QQN) | addgene partial sequence | sequence record 68218 | EGFP-C 5'-CATGGTCCTGCTGGAGTTCGTG-3'
GAGCTGTACAGTCCGGACTCAGATCCATGGCTGATGACTTTGGCTTCTTCTCGTCGTCGGAGAGTGGTGC
CCCGGAGGCGGCGCAGCAGAACCCGGCGGCCGCCTTCCTGGCCCAGCAGGAGAGCGAGATTGCAGGCATA
GAGAACGACGAGGGCTTCGGGGCACCTGCCGGCAGCCATGCGGCCCCCGCACAGCCGGGCCCCACGAGTG
GGGCTGGTTCTGAGGACATGGGGACCACAGTCAATGGAGATGTGTTTCAGGAGGCCAACGGTCCTGCTGA
TGGCTACGCAGCCATTGCCCAGGCTGACAGGCTGACCCAGGAGCCTGAGAGCATCCGCAAGTGGCGAGAG
GAGCAGAGGAAACGGCTGCAAGAGCTGGATGCTGCATCTAAGGTCACGGAACAGGAATGGCGGGAGAAGG
CCAAGAAGGACCTGGAGGAGTGGAACCAGCGCCAGAGTGAACAAGTAGAGAAGAACAAGATCAACAACCG
GATCGCTGACAAAGCATTCTACCAGCAGCCAGATGCTGATATCATCGGCTACGTGGCATCCGAGGAGGCT
TTCGTGAAGGAATCCAAGGAGGAGACCCCAGGCACAGAGTGGGAGAAGGTGGCCCAGCTATGTGACTTCA
ACCCCAAGAGCAGCAAGCAGTGCAAAGATGTGTCCCGCCTGCGCTCGGTGCTCATGTCCCTGAAGCAGAC
GCCACTGTCCCGCTAGGAATTCTGCAGTCGACGGTACCGCGGGCCCGGGATCCACCGGATCTAGATAACT
GATCATAATCAGCCATACCACATTTGTAGAGGTTTTACTTGCTTTAAAAAACCTCCCACACCTCCCCCTG
AACCTGAAACATAAAATGAATGCAATTGTTGTTGTTAACTTGTTTATTGCAGCTTATAATGGTTACAAAT
AAGCAATAC
